Addgene plasmid #82918: pDONR223_FCGR3B_p.K179T
Purpose: Gateway Donor vector containing FCGR3B, part of the Target Accelerator Plasmid Collection.
Depositing lab: Jesse Boehm & Matthew Meyerson & David Root. Depositing organization: Broad Institute. Publication: High-throughput Phenotyping of Lung Cancer Somatic Mutations. Berger AH, Brooks AN, Wu X, Shrestha Y, Chouinard C, Piccioni F, Bagul M, Kamburov A, Imielinski M, Hogstrom L, Zhu C, Yang X, Pantel S, Sakai R, Watson J, Kaplan N, Campbell JD, Singh S, Root DE, Narayan R, Natoli T, Lahr DL, Tirosh I, Tamayo P, Getz G, Wong B, Doench J, Subramanian A, Golub TR, Meyerson M, Boehm JS. Cancer Cell. 2016 Aug 8;30(2):214-28. doi: 10.1016/j.ccell.2016.06.022. Epub 2016 Jul 28. PubMed 27478040.
Backbone
  Vector backbone: pDONR223
  Backbone manufacturer: Invitrogen
  Vector type: Gateway Entry vector
Growth in bacteria
  Bacterial resistance: Spectinomycin, 50 μg/mL
  Growth temperature: 37°C
  Growth strain: DH5alpha
  Copy number: High Copy
Gene/Insert
  Gene/Insert name: FCGR3B
  Species: H. sapiens (human)
  Mutation: N65S, K179T
  GenBank ID: NM_000570
  Entrez Gene: FCGR3B (a.k.a. CD16, CD16-I, CD16A, CD16b, FCG3, FCGR3, FCGR3A, FCR-10, FCRIII, FCRIIIb)
  Promoter: None
  Cloning method: Gateway Cloning
  Sequencing primers: 5′ M13pUC-fwd; 3′ M13-Rev
Terms and licenses: Academic/Nonprofit Terms; Industry Terms: Not Available to Industry
Depositor comments: CLOSED (stop codon immediately follows insert)
How to cite: pDONR223_FCGR3B_p.K179T was a gift from Jesse Boehm & Matthew Meyerson & David Root (Addgene plasmid # 82918 ; http://n2t.net/addgene:82918 ; RRID:Addgene_82918)
