[The description below was written by a language model from this plasmid's Addgene catalogue record and pLannotate feature annotations shown in this document.]
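Description:
pDONR223_FCGR3B_p.K179T is a Gateway entry clone built on the Invitrogen pDONR223 backbone, carrying a mutant allele of the human FCGR3B open reading frame. It is a small bacterial plasmid (about 3.5 kb in the sequenced record) that replicates in E. coli from a high-copy ColE1/pUC-type origin and is selected with spectinomycin through the aadA aminoglycoside adenylyltransferase gene (SmR). That gene lies downstream of a class 1 integron Pc promoter fragment and a remnant of a gentamicin resistance gene. Short lacZα and lacI fragments are backbone remnants. The rrnB T1 and T2 terminators sit upstream of the cloning region, where they help insulate it from read-through transcription.

The insert encodes the low-affinity IgG Fc receptor III-B (CD16b) and is recorded as carrying the substitutions N65S and K179T relative to the reference transcript, the latter giving the clone its name. The ORF is flanked on both sides by attL recombination sites. The annotation tool labels both as attL3, but functionally they are the sites that allow transfer of the ORF into attR-containing destination vectors by an LR Clonase reaction. The clone is in "closed" format, with a stop codon directly after the coding sequence, so it yields native or N-terminally tagged protein but not C-terminal fusions. No promoter drives the insert, and the only nearby promoter is a T7 element outside the att sites on the reverse strand, so expression depends on the destination vector chosen. The plasmid belongs to the Target Accelerator Plasmid Collection, generated for high-throughput functional phenotyping of somatic mutations found in lung cancer.
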