Features (pLannotate 1.2.2; 12 found; start..end, strand, type, name):
     38..74      -  CDS            lacZα (fragment): LacZα fragment of β-galactosidase; lacZ fragment
     91..186     +  protein_bind   attL3: mutant version of attL; recombination site for the Gateway® LR reaction LR Clonase™
    192..890     +  CDS            FCGR3B: FCG3B_HUMAN - Also known as CD16B, FCG3, FCGR3, IGFR3. Experimental evidence at protein level: Swiss-Prot protein existence level 1. Receptor for the Fc region of immunoglobulins gamma. Low affinity receptor. Binds complexed or aggregated IgG and also monomeric IgG. Contrary to III-A, is not capable to mediate antibody-dependent cytotoxicity and phagocytosis. May serve as a trap for immune complexes in the peripheral circulation which does not activate neutrophils. From Homo sapiens (Human).
    898..993     -  protein_bind   attL3: mutant version of attL; recombination site for the Gateway® LR reaction LR Clonase™
   1012..1030    -  promoter       T7 promoter: promoter for bacteriophage T7 RNA polymerase
   1220..1243    +  promoter       Pc promoter (fragment): intI1 (promoter lies within the coding sequence); class 1 integron promoter
   1419..1475    +  CDS            GmR (fragment): gentamycin acetyltransferase; aacC1; confers resistance to gentamycin
   1482..2273    +  CDS            SmR: aminoglycoside adenylyltransferase (Murphy, 1985); aadA; confers resistance to spectinomycin and streptomycin
   2366..2954    +  rep_origin     ori: high-copy-number ColE1/pMB1/pBR322/pUC origin of replication
   3137..3229    +  CDS            lacI (fragment): lac repressor; lacI; The lac repressor binds to the lac operator to inhibit transcription in E. coli. This inhibition can be relieved by adding lactose or isopropyl-β-D-thiogalactopyranoside (IPTG).
   3284..3311    -  terminator     rrnB T2 terminator: transcription terminator T2 from the E. coli rrnB gene
   3443..3486    +  terminator     rrnB T1 terminator: Escherichia coli rrnB; transcription terminator T1 from the E. coli rrnB gene
>Addgene plasmid #82918 | pDONR223_FCGR3B_p.K179T | addgene full sequence | sequence record 162260 | Addgene NGS Result
GGCAGTTCCCTACTCTCGCGTTAACGCTAGCATGGATGTTTTCCCAGTCACGACGTTGTAAAACGACGGC
CAGTCTTAAGCTCGGGCCCCAAATAATGATTTTATTTTGACTGATAGTGACCTGTTCGTTGCAACAAATT
GATGAGCAATGCTTTTTTATAATGCCAACTTTGTACAAAAAAGTTGGCACCATGTGGCAGCTGCTCCTCC
CAACTGCTCTGCTACTTCTAGTTTCAGCTGGCATGCGGACTGAAGATCTCCCAAAGGCTGTGGTGTTCCT
GGAGCCTCAATGGTACAGCGTGCTTGAGAAGGACAGTGTGACTCTGAAGTGCCAGGGAGCCTACTCCCCT
GAGGACAATTCCACACAGTGGTTTCACAATGAGAGCCTCATCTCAAGCCAGGCCTCGAGCTACTTCATTG
ACGCTGCCACAGTCAACGACAGTGGAGAGTACAGGTGCCAGACAAACCTCTCCACCCTCAGTGACCCGGT
GCAGCTAGAAGTCCATATCGGCTGGCTGTTGCTCCAGGCCCCTCGGTGGGTGTTCAAGGAGGAAGACCCT
ATTCACCTGAGGTGTCACAGCTGGAAGAACACTGCTCTGCATAAGGTCACATATTTACAGAATGGCAAAG
ACAGGAAGTATTTTCATCATAATTCTGACTTCCACATTCCAAAAGCCACACTCAAAGATAGCGGCTCCTA
CTTCTGCAGGGGGCTTGTTGGGAGTACAAATGTGTCTTCAGAGACTGTGAACATCACCATCACTCAAGGT
TTGGCAGTGTCAACCATCTCATCATTCTCTCCACCTGGGTACCAAGTCTCTTTCTGCTTGGTGATGGTAC
TCCTTTTTGCAGTGGACACAGGACTATATTTCTCTGTGAAGACAAACATTTGATTGCCAACTTTCTTGTA
CAAAGTTGGCATTATAAGAAAGCATTGCTTATCAATTTGTTGCAACGAACAGGTCACTATCAGTCAAAAT
AAAATCATTATTTGCCATCCAGCTGATATCCCCTATAGTGAGTCGTATTACATGGTCATAGCTGTTTCCT
GGCAGCTCTGGCCCGTGTCTCAAAATCTCTGATGTTACATTGCACAAGATAAAAATATATCATCATGCCT
CCTCTAGACCAGCCAGGACAGAAATGCCTCGACTTCGCTGCTACCCAAGGTTGCCGGGTGACGCACACCG
TGGAAACGGATGAAGGCACGAACCCAGTGGACATAAGCCTGTTCGGTTCGTAAGCTGTAATGCAAGTAGC
GTATGCGCTCACGCAACTGGTCCAGAACCTTGACCGAACGCAGCGGTGGTAACGGCGCAGTGGCGGTTTT
CATGGCTTGTTATGACTGTTTTTTTGGGGTACAGTCTATGCCTCGGGCATCCAAGCAGCAAGCGCGTTAC
GCCGTGGGTCGATGTTTGATGTTATGGAGCAGCAACGATGTTACGCAGCAGGGCAGTCGCCCTAAAACAA
AGTTAAACATTATGAGGGAAGCGGTGATCGCCGAAGTATCGACTCAACTATCAGAGGTAGTTGGCGTCAT
CGAGCGCCATCTCGAACCGACGTTGCTGGCCGTACATTTGTACGGCTCCGCAGTGGATGGCGGCCTGAAG
CCACACAGTGATATTGATTTGCTGGTTACGGTGACCGTAAGGCTTGATGAAACAACGCGGCGAGCTTTGA
TCAACGACCTTTTGGAAACTTCGGCTTCCCCTGGAGAGAGCGAGATTCTCCGCGCTGTAGAAGTCACCAT
TGTTGTGCACGACGACATCATTCCGTGGCGTTATCCAGCTAAGCGCGAACTGCAATTTGGAGAATGGCAG
CGCAATGACATTCTTGCAGGTATCTTCGAGCCAGCCACGATCGACATTGATCTGGCTATCTTGCTGACAA
AAGCAAGAGAACATAGCGTTGCCTTGGTAGGTCCAGCGGCGGAGGAACTCTTTGATCCGGTTCCTGAACA
GGATCTATTTGAGGCGCTAAATGAAACCTTAACGCTATGGAACTCGCCGCCCGACTGGGCTGGCGATGAG
CGAAATGTAGTGCTTACGTTGTCCCGCATTTGGTACAGCGCAGTAACCGGCAAAATCGCGCCGAAGGATG
TCGCTGCCGACTGGGCAATGGAGCGCCTGCCGGCCCAGTATCAGCCCGTCATACTTGAAGCTAGACAGGC
TTATCTTGGACAAGAAGAAGATCGCTTGGCCTCGCGCGCAGATCAGTTGGAAGAATTTGTCCACTACGTG
AAAGGCGAGATCACCAAGGTAGTCGGCAAATAACCCTCGAGCCACCCATGACCAAAATCCCTTAACGTGA
GTTACGCGTCGTTCCACTGAGCGTCAGACCCCGTAGAAAAGATCAAAGGATCTTCTTGAGATCCTTTTTT
TCTGCGCGTAATCTGCTGCTTGCAAACAAAAAAACCACCGCTACCAGCGGTGGTTTGTTTGCCGGATCAA
GAGCTACCAACTCTTTTTCCGAAGGTAACTGGCTTCAGCAGAGCGCAGATACCAAATACTGTTCTTCTAG
TGTAGCCGTAGTTAGGCCACCACTTCAAGAACTCTGTAGCACCGCCTACATACCTCGCTCTGCTAATCCT
GTTACCAGTGGCTGCTGCCAGTGGCGATAAGTCGTGTCTTACCGGGTTGGACTCAAGACGATAGTTACCG
GATAAGGCGCAGCGGTCGGGCTGAACGGGGGGTTCGTGCACACAGCCCAGCTTGGAGCGAACGACCTACA
CCGAACTGAGATACCTACAGCGTGAGCTATGAGAAAGCGCCACGCTTCCCGAAGGGAGAAAGGCGGACAG
GTATCCGGTAAGCGGCAGGGTCGGAACAGGAGAGCGCACGAGGGAGCTTCCAGGGGGAAACGCCTGGTAT
CTTTATAGTCCTGTCGGGTTTCGCCACCTCTGACTTGAGCGTCGATTTTTGTGATGCTCGTCAGGGGGGC
GGAGCCTATGGAAAAACGCCAGCAACGCGGCCTTTTTACGGTTCCTGGCCTTTTGCTGGCCTTTTGCTCA
CATGTTCTTTCCTGCGTTATCCCCTGATTCTGTGGATAACCGTATTACCGCCTTTGAGTGAGCTGATACC
GCTCGCCGCAGCCGAACGACCGAGCGCAGCGAGTCAGTGAGCGAGGAAGCGGAAGAGCGCCCAATACGCA
AACCGCCTCTCCCCGCGCGTTGGCCGATTCATTAATGCAGCTGGCACGACAGGTTTCCCGACTGGAAAGC
GGGCAGTGAGCGCAACGCAATTAATACGCGTACCGCTAGCCAGGAAGAGTTTGTAGAAACGCAAAAAGGC
CATCCGTCAGGATGGCCTTCTGCTTAGTTTGATGCCTGGCAGTTTATGGCGGGCGTCCTGCCCGCCACCC
TCCGGGCCGTTGCTTCACAACGTTCAAATCCGCTCCCGGCGGATTTGTCCTACTCAGGAGAGCGTTCACC
GACAAACAACAGATAAAACGAAAGGCCCAGTCTTCCGACTGAGCCTTTCGTTTTATTTGATGCCT
