>Addgene plasmid #82918 | pDONR223_FCGR3B_p.K179T | depositor partial sequence | sequence record 157644 | Insert sequence
ATGTGGCAGCTGCTCCTCCCAACTGCTCTGCTACTTCTAGTTTCAGCTGGCATGCGGACTGAAGATCTCC
CAAAGGCTGTGGTGTTCCTGGAGCCTCAATGGTACAGCGTGCTTGAGAAGGACAGTGTGACTCTGAAGTG
CCAGGGAGCCTACTCCCCTGAGGACAATTCCACACAGTGGTTTCACAATGAGAGCCTCATCTCAAGCCAG
GCCTCGAGCTACTTCATTGACGCTGCCACAGTCAACGACAGTGGAGAGTACAGGTGCCAGACAAACCTCT
CCACCCTCAGTGACCCGGTGCAGCTAGAAGTCCATATCGGCTGGCTGTTGCTCCAGGCCCCTCGGTGGGT
GTTCAAGGAGGAAGACCCTATTCACCTGAGGTGTCACAGCTGGAAGAACACTGCTCTGCATAAGGTCACA
TATTTACAGAATGGCAAAGACAGGAAGTATTTTCATCATAATTCTGACTTCCACATTCCAAAAGCCACAC
TCAAAGATAGCGGCTCCTACTTCTGCAGGGGGCTTGTTGGGAGTACAAATGTGTCTTCAGAGACTGTGAA
CATCACCATCACTCAAGGTTTGGCAGTGTCAACCATCTCATCATTCTCTCCACCTGGGTACCAAGTCTCT
TTCTGCTTGGTGATGGTACTCCTTTTTGCAGTGGACACAGGACTATATTTCTCTGTGAAGACAAACATTT
GA
